>Addgene plasmid #70151 | pDS2-aurZ | depositor full sequence | sequence record 134268 | pDS2-aurZ sequence 6188 bps
TATTCAAGCCGAATGCTGATTTCCTGCTGCGCGTCAGCGGGATGTCGATGAAAGATATCGGCATTATGGA
TGGTGACTTGCTGGCAGTGCATAAAACTCAGGATGTACGTAACGGTCAGGTCGTTGTCGCACGTATTGAT
GACGAAGTTACCGTTAAGCGCCTGAAAAAACAGGGCAATAAAGTCGAACTGTTGCCAGAAAATAGCGAGT
TTAAACCAATTGTCGTTGACCTTCGTCAGCAGAGCTTCACCATTGAAGGGCTGGCGGTTGGGGTTATTCG
CAACGGCGACTGGCTGAGGTCGAATCAAACAAGTTTGTACAAAAAAGCAGGCTCCGCGGCCGCCCCCTTC
ACCCGTGAGTACAAGCTAGTGGTCCTTGGTTCAGGAGGCGTTGGGAAGTCTGCTCTGACAGTTCAGTTTG
TTCAGGGAATTTTTGTTGAAAAATATGACCCAACGATAGAAGATTCCTACAGAAAGCAAGTTGAAGTCGA
TTGCCAACAGTGTATGCTCGAAATCCTGGATACTGCAGGGACAGAGCAATTTACAGCAATGAGGGATTTG
TATATGAAGAACGGCCAAGGTTTTGCACTAGTATATTCTATTACAGCTCAGTCCACGTTTAACGACTTAC
AGGACCTGAGGGAACAGATTTTACGGGTTAAGGACACGGAAGATGTTCCAATGATTTTGGTTGGCAATAA
ATGTGACCTGGAAGATGAGCGAGTAGTTGGCAAAGAGCAGGGCCAGAATTTAGCAAGACAGTGGTGTAAC
TGTGCCTTTTTAGAATCTTCTGCAAAGTCAAAGATCAATGTTAATGAGATATTTTATGACCTGGTCAGAC
AGATAAATAGGAAAACGCCAGTGGAAAAGAAGAAGCCTAAAAAGAAATCATGTCTGCTGCTCTAGAAGCG
GTAACTCGAGGACAATAAAAAGATTCTTGTTTTCAAGAACTTGTCATTTGTATAGTTTTTTTATATTGTA
GTTGTTCTATTTTAATCAAATGTTAGCGTGATTTATATTTTTTTTCGCCTCGACATCATCTGCCCAGATG
CGAAGTTAAGTGCGCAGAAAGTAATATCATGCGTCAATCGTATGTGAATGCTGGTCGCTATACTGCTGTC
GATTCGATACTAACGCCGCCATCCAGTGTCGAAAACGAGCTCTCGAGAACCCTTAATATAACTTCGTATA
ATGTATGCTATACGAAGTTATTAGGTGATATCAGATCCACTAGTGGCCTATGCACCCAATTGCGCAACTG
TTGGGAAGGGCGATCGGTGCGGGCCTCTTCGCTATTACGCCAGCTGATTTGCCCGGGCAGTTCAGGCTCA
TCAGGCGCGCCATGCAGGATGCATTGATCAGTTAACCCATGGGCATGCATTTCCTTCCATCTTGTGATTC
ATGCTATCCATCTTTTTTGAGTATCCAATTAACGAAGACGTTACCAGCTGATTGAAGGTTCTCAAAGTGA
CTGTACTCCATGTTTTCTTATCATCCATGTAGTTATTTTTCAAACTGCAAATTCAAGAAAAAGCCACGCG
TGTGCACCTTTTTTTTCCCCTTCCAGTGCATTATGCAATAGACAGCACGAGTCTTTGAAAAAGTAACTTA
TAAAACTGTATCAATTTTTAAACCTAAATAGATTCATAAACTATTCGTTAATATAAAGTGTTCTAAACTA
TGATGAAAAAATAAGCAGAAAAGACTAATAATTCTTAGTTAAAAGCACTCCGCGGTTAATCTTTTGGAAC
CACTTTGCCATCGTTAACGAACTCTTCATAGTATCCAACTGTCATGGTTGATCTTTTAGTATCTGCGAAA
TTAACATGGTCTGGCGCCACTTTTTCTAAAAACCTTGGATCAGCTTTCATTCTCAGGAAGTCCTTTATAT
CCTTAAAGATAAACTGGACGATACAATCGTAATCAGATTGATTGGAAAATTGAGGATCATATAGTTGGTA
CAACATTGGTCTAGTTTCCTTAGTGTTGTGGGTCATTGTGTAACGGACAATACCATACTCTTCCATGAGA
GGTGATACCAATTTTGCGTGAACTTTTGTCATGTGATGTCTGTATTCCTTTTCGCTAAGAGATGGCTTTT
TGTAGGCAGTAATTGTCAAGCAGACTAAAGTGTCTGGTTGACCTGTTACAGTAGCTTCATGAGATGTCTC
TTGCGTGTCTGAATGAGGACTCATTTTAAGCTTTTTGTAATTAAAACTTAGATTAGATTGCTATGCTTTC
TTTCTAATGAGCAAGAAGTAAAAAAAGTTGTAATAGAACAAGAAAAATGAAACTGAAACTTGAGAAATTG
AAGACCGTTTATTAACTTAAATATCAATGGGAGGTCATCGAAAGAGAAAAAAATCAAAAAAAAAAATTTT
CAAGAAAAAGAAACGTGATAAAAATTTTTATTGCCTTTTTCGACGAAGAAAAAGAAACGAGGCGGTCTCT
TTTTTCTTTTCCAAACCTTTAGTACGGGTAATTAACGACACCCTAGAGGAAGAAAGAGGGGAAATTTAGT
ATGCTGTGCTTGGGTGTTTTGAAGTGGTACGGCGATGCGCGGAGTCCGAGAAAATCTGGAAGAGTAAAAA
AGGAGTAGAAACATTTTGAAGCTAAGATCTGATATCCCTGCATGGCGCGCCTGATGAGCCTGAACTGCCC
GGGCAAATCAGCTGCATTAATGAATCGGCCAACGCGCGGGGAGAGGCGGTTTGCGTATTGGGCGCTCTTC
CGCTTCCTCGCTCACTGACTCGCTGCGCTCGGTCGTTCGGCTGCGGCGAGCGGTATCAGCTCACTCAAAG
GCGGTAATACGGTTATCCACAGAATCAGGGGATAACGCAGGAAAGAACATGTGAGCAAAAGGCCAGCAAA
AGGCCAGGAACCGTAAAAAGGCCGCGTTGCTGGCGTTTTTCCATAGGCTCCGCCCCCCTGACGAGCATCA
CAAAAATCGACGCTCAAGTCAGAGGTGGCGAAACCCGACAGGACTATAAAGATACCAGGCGTTTCCCCCT
GGAAGCTCCCTCGTGCGCTCTCCTGTTCCGACCCTGCCGCTTACCGGATACCTGTCCGCCTTTCTCCCTT
CGGGAAGCGTGGCGCTTTCTCATAGCTCACGCTGTAGGTATCTCAGTTCGGTGTAGGTCGTTCGCTCCAA
GCTGGGCTGTGTGCACGAACCCCCCGTTCAGCCCGACCGCTGCGCCTTATCCGGTAACTATCGTCTTGAG
TCCAACCCGGTAAGACACGACTTATCGCCACTGGCAGCAGCCACTGGTAACAGGATTAGCAGAGCGAGGT
ATGTAGGCGGTGCTACAGAGTTCTTGAAGTGGTGGCCTAACTACGGCTACACTAGAAGGACAGTATTTGG
TATCTGCGCTCTGCTGAAGCCAGTTACCTTCGGAAAAAGAGTTGGTAGCTCTTGATCCGGCAAACAAACC
ACCGCTGGTAGCGGTGGTTTTTTTGTTTGCAAGCAGCAGATTACGCGCAGAAAAAAAGGATCTCAAGAAG
ATCCTTTGATCTTTTCTACGGGGTCTGACGCTCAGTGGAACGAAAACTCACGTTAAGGGATTTTGGTCAT
GAGATTATCAAAAAGGATCTTCACCTAGATCCTTTTAAATTAAAAATGAAGTTTTAAATCAATCTAAAGT
ATATATGAGTAAACTTGGTCTGACAGTTACCAATGCTTAATCAGTGAGGCACCTATCTCAGCGATCTGTC
TATTTCGTTCATCCATAGTTGCCTGACTCCCCGTCGTGTAGATAACTACGATACGGGAGGGCTTACCATC
TGGCCCCAGTGCTGCAATGATACCGCGAGACCCACGCTCACCGGCTCCAGATTTATCAGCAATAAACCAG
CCAGCCGGAAGGGCCGAGCGCAGAAGTGGTCCTGCAACTTTATCCGCCTCCATCCAGTCTATTAATTGTT
GCCGGGAAGCTAGAGTAAGTAGTTCGCCAGTTAATAGTTTGCGCAACGTTGTTGCCATTGCTACAGGCAT
CGTGGTGTCACGCTCGTCGTTTGGTATGGCTTCATTCAGCTCCGGTTCCCAACGATCAAGGCGAGTTACA
TGATCCCCCATGTTGTGCAAAAAAGCGGTTAGCTCCTTCGGTCCTCCGATCGTTGTCAGAAGTAAGTTGG
CCGCAGTGTTATCACTCATGGTTATGGCAGCACTGCATAATTCTCTTACTGTCATGCCATCCGTAAGATG
CTTTTCTGTGACTGGTGAGTACTCAACCAAGTCATTCTGAGAATAGTGTATGCGGCGACCGAGTTGCTCT
TGCCCGGCGTCAATACGGGATAATACCGCGCCACATAGCAGAACTTTAAAAGTGCTCATCATTGGAAAAC
GTTCTTCGGGGCGAAAACTCTCAAGGATCTTACCGCTGTTGAGATCCAGTTCGATGTAACCCACTCGTGC
ACCCAACTGATCTTCAGCATCTTTTACTTTCACCAGCGTTTCTGGGTGAGCAAAAACAGGAAGGCAAAAT
GCCGCAAAAAAGGGAATAAGGGCGACACGGAAATGTTGAATACTCATACTCTTCCTTTTTCAATATTATT
GAAGCATTTATCAGGGTTATTGTCTCATGAGCGGATACATATTTGAATGTATTTAGAAAAATAAACAAAT
AGGGGTTCCGCGCACATTTCCCCGAAAAGTGCCACCTGGGTCCTTTTCATCACGTGCTATAAAAATAATT
ATAATTTAAATTTTTTAATATAAATATATAAATTAAAAATAGAAAGTAAAAAAAGAAATTAAAGAAAAAA
TAGTTTTTGTTTTCCGAAGATGTAAAAGACTCTAGGGGGATCGCCAACAAATACTACCTTTTATCTTGCT
CTTCCTGCTCTCAGGTATTAATGCCGAATTGTTTCATCTTGTCTGTGTAGAAGACCACACACGAAAATCC
TGTGATTTTACATTTTACTTATCGTTAATCGAATGTATATCTATTTAATCTGCTTTTCTTGTCTAATAAA
TATATATGTAAAGTACGCTTTTTGTTGAAATTTTTTAAACCTTTGTTTATTTTTTTTTCTTCATTCCGTA
ACTCTTCTACCTTCTTTATTTACTTTCTAAAATCCAAATACAAAACATAAAAATAAATAAACACAGAGTA
AATTCCCAAATTATTCCATCATTAAAAGATACGAGGCGCGTGTAAGTTACAGGCAAGCGATCCGTCCTAA
GAAACCATTATTATCATGACATTAACCTATAAAAATAGGCGTATCACGAGGCCCTTTCGTCTCGCGCGTT
TCGGTGATGACGGTGAAAACCTCTGACACATGCAGCTCCCGGAGACGGTCACAGCTTGTCTGTAAGCGGA
TGCCGGGAGCAGACAAGCCCGTCAGGGCGCGTCAGCGGGTGTTGGCGGGTGTCGGGGCTGGCTTAACTAT
ACAGCTTTCGACAACCCTTAATATAACTTCGTATAATGTATGCTATACGAAGTTATTAGGTCTAGAGATC
TGTTTAGCTTGCCTCGTCCCCGCCGGGTCACCCGGCCAGCGACATGGAGGCCCAGAATACCCTCCTTGAC
AGTCTTGACGTGCGCAGCTCAGGGGCATGATGTGACTGTCGCCCGTACATTTAGCCCATACATCCCCATG
TATAATCATTTGCATCCATACATTTTGATGGCCGCACGGCGCGAAGCAAAAATTACGGCTCCTCGCTGCA
GACCTGCGAGCAGGGAAACGCTCCCCTCACAGACGCGTTGAATTGTCCCCACGCCGCGCCCCTGTAGAGA
AATATAAAAGGTTAGGATTTGCCACTGAGGTTCTTCTTTCATATACTTCCTTTTAAAATCTTGCTAGGAT
ACAGTTCTCACATCACATCCGAACATAAACAAGAACATATGCCCAAGAAGAAGCGGAAGGTCTCGAGCAT
GAAAGCGTTAACGGCCAGGCAACAAGAGGTGTTTGATCTCATCCGTGATCACATCAGCCAGACAGGTATG
CCGCCGACGCGTGCGGAAATCGCGCAGCGTTTGGGGTTCCGTTCCCCAAACGCGGCTGAAGAACATCTGA
AGGCGCTGGCACGCAAAGGCGTTATTGAAATTGTTTCCGGCGCATCACGCGGGATTCGTCTGTTGCAGGA
AGAGGAAGAAGGGTTGCCGCTGGTAGGTCGTGTGGCTGCCGGTGAACCACTTCTGGCGCAACAGCATATT
GAAGGTCATTATCAGGTCGATCCTTCCT
Features (pLannotate 1.2.2; 17 found; start..end, strand, type, name):
    309..333     +  protein_bind   attB1: mutant version of attB; recombination site for the Gateway® BP reaction BP Clonase™
    354..902     +  CDS            RAP1A: RAP1A_BOVIN - Experimental evidence at protein level: Swiss-Prot protein existence level 1. Induces morphological reversion of a cell line transformed by a Ras oncogene. Counteracts the mitogenic function of Ras, at least partly because it can interact with Ras GAPs and RAF in a competitive manner. Together with ITGB1BP1, regulates KRIT1 localization to microtubules and membranes. Plays a role in nerve growth factor (NGF)- induced neurite outgrowth. Plays a role in the regulation of embryonic blood vessel formation. Involved in the establishment of basal endothelial barrier function. May be in
    921..1115    +  terminator     TEF terminator: Ashbya gossypii TEF terminator
   1178..1211    -  protein_bind   loxP: Cre-mediated recombination occurs in the 8-bp core sequence (GCATACAT). Cre recombinase
   1251..1306    -  CDS            lacZα (fragment): LacZα fragment of β-galactosidase; lacZ fragment
   1376..1498    -  CDS            CTR2 (fragment): CTR2_YEAST - Experimental evidence at protein level: Swiss-Prot protein existence level 1. Provides bioavailable copper via mobilization of vacuolar copper stores and export to the cytoplasm. From Saccharomyces cerevisiae (strain ATCC 204508 / S288c) (Baker's yeast).
   1739..2194    -  CDS            aurZ: AURZ_GIBZE - Also known as GIP6 From Gibberella zeae (strain ATCC MYA-4620 / CBS 123657 / FGSC 9075 / NRRL 31084 / PH-1) (Wheat head blight fungus) (Fusarium graminearum).
   2217..2614    -  promoter       TEF1 promoter: S. cerevisiae TEF1; promoter for EF-1α
   2669..2725    -  CDS            lacI (fragment): lac repressor; lacI; The lac repressor binds to the lac operator to inhibit transcription in E. coli. This inhibition can be relieved by adding lactose or isopropyl-β-D-thiogalactopyranoside (IPTG).
   2908..3496    -  rep_origin     ori: high-copy-number ColE1/pMB1/pBR322/pUC origin of replication
   3667..4527    -  CDS            AmpR: β-lactamase; bla; confers resistance to ampicillin, carbenicillin, and related antibiotics
   4528..4632    -  promoter       AmpR promoter: bla
   4669..5172    +  misc_feature   CEN/ARS: S. cerevisiae CEN6 centromere fused to an autonomously replicating sequence
   5241..5276    +  CDS            rop (fragment): Rop protein, which maintains plasmids at low copy number; rop
   5413..5446    -  protein_bind   loxP: Cre-mediated recombination occurs in the 8-bp core sequence (GCATACAT). Cre recombinase
   5501..5842    +  promoter       TEF promoter: Ashbya gossypii TEF promoter
   5879..296     +  CDS            lexA (across the origin): LEXA_ECOLI - Also known as exrA, spr, tsl, umuA. Experimental evidence at protein level: Swiss-Prot protein existence level 1. Represses a number of genes involved in the response to DNA damage (SOS response), including recA and lexA. Binds to the 16 bp palindromic sequence 5'-CTGTATATATATACAG-3'. In the presence of single- stranded DNA, RecA interacts with LexA causing an autocatalytic cleavage which disrupts the DNA-binding part of LexA, leading to derepression of the SOS regulon and eventually DNA repair. Implicated in hydroxy radical-mediated cell death induced by hydroxyurea treatment (Pu
