[The description below was written by a language model from this plasmid's Addgene catalogue record and pLannotate feature annotations shown in this document.]
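Description:
pDS2-aurZ is a low-copy yeast–E. coli shuttle vector of about 6.2 kb, built on the pDS2 backbone, for expressing the Fusarium graminearum gene aurZ in Saccharomyces cerevisiae. In bacteria it replicates from a high-copy ColE1/pUC-type origin and is selected with ampicillin through the bla gene and its native promoter. In yeast it is maintained by a CEN6/ARS element, which keeps it as a stable, centromeric plasmid at roughly single-copy levels.

The payload is aurZ, inserted by Gibson assembly downstream of the S. cerevisiae TEF1 promoter for strong constitutive expression. The automated annotation marks only about 450 bp as matching aurZ, whereas the catalogue lists an insert of about 1,250 bp, so the feature table appears to cover only part of the insert. A short CTR2-derived fragment lies downstream, and no terminator for this cassette is annotated.

The second functional unit is the "DS2" selection marker, which is not a conventional auxotrophic or drug-resistance gene. The features show an Ashbya gossypii TEF promoter driving an open reading frame that begins with E. coli LexA, continues through an attB1 Gateway site and a Rap1A-like coding sequence, and ends at the A. gossypii TEF terminator. The whole cassette is flanked by loxP sites. This looks like a LexA DNA-binding domain fused to a protein interaction partner, in keeping with the associated work on modular, divisible selection gene regulators, where it would be one part of a split regulator that must combine with a complementary part to activate a selection gene. The record does not spell out this mechanism. The short lacZα, lacI and rop fragments are probably backbone remnants. The plasmid is intended for assembling multi-gene metabolic pathways in yeast.
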