Addgene plasmid #70151: pDS2-aurZ
Purpose: Fusarium graminearum AurZ encoded on CEN/ARS yeast shuttle vector with DS2 selection marker
Depositing lab: Morten Sommer. Depositing organization: Danmarks Tekniske Universitet. Publication: Flexible metabolic pathway construction using modular and divisible selection gene regulators. Rugbjerg P, Myling-Petersen N, Sommer MO. Metab Eng. 2015 Sep;31:189-97. doi: 10.1016/j.ymben.2015.08.004. Epub 2015 Aug 21. PubMed 26303342.
Backbone
  Vector backbone: pDS2
  Backbone size w/o insert (bp): 4900
  Total vector size (bp): 6200
  Vector type: Yeast Expression
Growth in bacteria
  Bacterial resistance: Ampicillin, 100 μg/mL
  Growth temperature: 37°C
  Growth strain: XL1 Blue
  Copy number: High Copy
Gene/Insert
  Gene/Insert name: aurZ
  Species: Fusarium graminearum
  Insert size (bp): 1250
  Promoter: Tef
  Cloning method: Gibson Cloning
  Sequencing primers: 5′ ACTTCTTGCTCATTAGAAAG
Terms and licenses: Academic/Nonprofit Terms; Industry Terms: Not Available to Industry
How to cite: pDS2-aurZ was a gift from Morten Sommer (Addgene plasmid # 70151 ; http://n2t.net/addgene:70151 ; RRID:Addgene_70151)
