>Addgene plasmid #70151 | pDS2-aurZ | addgene partial sequence | sequence record 133504 | JM-MCSrev 5'-CATAGGCCACTAGTGGATCT-3'
CATTATACGAAGTTATATTAAGGGTTCTCGAGAGCTCGTTTTCGACACTGGATGGCGGCGTTAGTATCGA
ATCGACAGCAGTATAGCGACCAGCATTCACATACGATTGACGCATGATATTACTTTCTGCGCACTTAACT
TCGCATCTGGGCAGATGATGTCGAGGCGAAAAAAAATATAAATCACGCTAACATTTGATTAAAATAGAAC
AACTACAATATAAAAAAACTATACAAATGACAAGTTCTTGAAAACAAGAATCTTTTTATTGTCCTCGAGT
TACCGCTTCTAGAGCAGCAGACATGATTTCTTTTTAGGCTTCTTCTTTTCCACTGGCGTTTTCCTATTTA
TCTGTCTGACCAGGTCATAAAATATCTCATTAACATTGATCTTTGACTTTGCAGAAGATTCTAAAAAGGC
ACAGTTACACCACTGTCTTGCTAAATTCTGGCCCTGCTCTTTGCCAACTACTCGCTCATCTTCCAGGTCA
CATTTATTGCCAACCAAAATCATTGGAACATCTTCCGTGTCCTTAACCCGTAAAATCTGTTCCCTCAGGT
CCTGTAAGTCGTTAAACGTGGACTGAGCTGTAATAGAATATACTAGTGCAAAACCTTGGCCGTTCTTCAT
ATACAAATCCCTCATTGCTGTAAATTGCTCTGTCCCTGCAGTATCCAGGATTTCGAGCATACACTGTTGG
CAATCGACTTCAACTTGCTTTCTGTAGGAATCTTCTATCGTTGGGTCATATTTTTCAACAAA
