>Addgene plasmid #70151 | pDS2-aurZ | addgene partial sequence | sequence record 133505 | AmpSeq-F 5'-ctcatgagcggatacatatttgaa-3'
CGCGCACATTTCCCCGAAAAGTGCCACCTGGGTCCTTTTCATCACGTGCTATAAAAATAATTATAATTTA
AATTTTTTAATATAAATATATAAATTAAAAATAGAAAGTAAAAAAAGAAATTAAAGAAAAAATAGTTTTT
GTTTTCCGAAGATGTAAAAGACTCTAGGGGGATCGCCAACAAATACTACCTTTTATCTTGCTCTTCCTGC
TCTCAGGTATTAATGCCGAATTGTTTCATCTTGTCTGTGTAGAAGACCACACACGAAAATCCTGTGATTT
TACATTTTACTTATCGTTAATCGAATGTATATCTATTTAATCTGCTTTTCTTGTCTAATAAATATATATG
TAAAGTACGCTTTTTGTTGAAATTTTTTAAACCTTTGTTTATTTTTTTTTCTTCATTCCGTAACTCTTCT
ACCTTCTTTATTTACTTTCTAAAATCCAAATACAAAACATAAAAATAAATAAACACAGAGTAAATTCCCA
AATTATTCCATCATTAAAAGATACGAGGCGCGTGTAAGTTACAGGCAAGCGATCCGTCCTAAGAAACCAT
TATTATCATGACATTAACCTATAAAAATAGGCGTATCACGAGGCCCTTTCGTCTCGCGCGTTTCGGTGAT
GACGGTGAAAACCTCTGACACATGCAGCTCCCGGAGACGGTCACAGCTTGTCTGTAAGCGGATGCCGGGA
GCAGACAAGCCCGTCAGGGCGCGTCAGCGGGTGTTGGCGGGTGTCGGGGCTGGCTTAACTATACAGCTTT
CGACAACCCTTAATATAACTTCGTATAATGTATGCTATACGAAGTTATTAGGTCTAGAGATCTGTT
