>Addgene plasmid #70151 | pDS2-aurZ | addgene partial sequence | sequence record 134264 | TEF_seq 5'-ggtcttcaatttctcaagtttc-3'
ACTTTTTTTACTTCTTGCTCATTAGAAAGAAAGCATAGCAATCTAATCTAAGTTTTAATTACAAAAAGCT
TAAAATGAGTCCTCATTCAGACACGCAAGAGACATCTCATGAAGCTACTGTAACAGGTCAACCAGACACT
TTAGTCTGCTTGACAATTACTGCCTACAAAAAGCCATCTCTTAGCGAAAAGGAATACAGACATCACATGA
CAAAAGTTCACGCAAAATTGGTATCACCTCTCATGGAAGAGTATGGTATTGTCCGTTACACAATGACCCA
CAACACTAAGGAAACTAGACCAATGTTGTACCAACTATATGATCCTCAATTTTCCAATCAATCTGATTAC
GATTGTATCGTCCAGTTTATCTTTAAGGATATAAAGGACTTCCTGAGAATGAAAGCTGATCCAAGGTTTT
TAGAAAAAGTGGCGCCAGACCATGTTAATTTCGCAGATACTAAAAGATCAACCATGACAGTTGGATACTA
TGAAGAGTTCGTTAACGATGGCAAAGTGGTTCCAAAAGATTAACCGCGGAGTGCTTTTAACTAAGAATTA
TTAGTCTTTTCTGCTTATTTTTTCATCATAGTTTAGAACACTTTATATTAACGAATAGTTTATGAATCTA
TTTAGGTTTAAAAATTGATACAGTTTTATAAGTTACTTTTTCAAAGACTCGTGCTGTCTATTGCATAATG
CACTGGAAGGGGAAAAAAAAGGTGCACACGCGTGGCTTTTTCTTGAATTTGCAGTTTGAAAAATAACTAC
ATGGATGATAAGAAAACATGGAGTACAGTCACTTTGAGAACCTTCAATCAGCTGGTAACGTCTTCGTTAA
TTGGATACTCAAA
